Addgene plasmid #227850: pGEX4T-1 PDZD8-T527A
Purpose: To express in E. coli PDZD8-T527A
Depositing lab: Sheng-cai Lin. Depositing organization: Xiamen University. Publication: AMPK targets PDZD8 to trigger carbon source shift from glucose to glutamine. Li M, Wang Y, Wei X, Cai WF, Wu J, Zhu M, Wang Y, Liu YH, Xiong J, Qu Q, Chen Y, Tian X, Yao L, Xie R, Li X, Chen S, Huang X, Zhang C, Xie C, Wu Y, Xu Z, Zhang B, Jiang B, Wang ZC, Li Q, Li G, Lin SY, Yu L, Piao HL, Deng X, Han J, Zhang CS, Lin SC. Cell Res. 2024 Jun 19. doi: 10.1038/s41422-024-00985-6. PubMed 38898113.
Backbone
  Vector backbone: pGEX4T-1
  Vector type: Bacterial Expression
Growth in bacteria
  Bacterial resistance: Ampicillin, 100 μg/mL
  Growth temperature: 37°C
  Growth strain: DH5alpha
  Copy number: High Copy
Gene/Insert
  Gene/Insert name: PDZD8
  Species: H. sapiens (human)
  Mutation: T527A
  Entrez Gene: PDZD8 (a.k.a. IDDADF, PDZK8)
  Tag / fusion protein: GST (N terminal on insert)
  Cloning method: Ligation Independent Cloning
Terms and licenses: Academic/Nonprofit Terms; Industry Terms: Not Available to Industry
How to cite: pGEX4T-1 PDZD8-T527A was a gift from Sheng-cai Lin (Addgene plasmid # 227850 ; http://n2t.net/addgene:227850 ; RRID:Addgene_227850)
