[The description below was written by a language model from this plasmid's Addgene catalogue record and pLannotate feature annotations shown in this document.]
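Description:
pGEX4T-1 PDZD8-T527A is a bacterial expression plasmid of 8,443 bp built on the pGEX4T-1 backbone. It is designed to produce a mutant form of human PDZD8 in E. coli as a glutathione S-transferase fusion. It replicates from a ColE1/pMB1-type origin, recorded as high copy, and is selected with ampicillin through the bla β-lactamase gene and its own promoter. Short fragments annotated as rop, bom, lacZα with its lac promoter, and yciV appear to be backbone remnants and have no stated role in expression.

The expression cassette is driven by the tac promoter, a strong trp/lac hybrid, followed by a lac operator. The plasmid also carries lacI with its own promoter, so the lac repressor keeps transcription off until an inducer such as IPTG is added. Downstream lies the Schistosoma japonicum GST coding sequence, followed after a short linker by the PDZD8 open reading frame of about 3.5 kb, placing GST at the N-terminus of the insert. The GST moiety allows affinity capture of the fusion on glutathione resin. pGEX-4T vectors normally have a thrombin cleavage site in the linker, but this is not annotated in the feature table.

PDZD8 is annotated as a tethering protein linking the endoplasmic reticulum and mitochondria and supporting calcium transfer between them. The insert carries the T527A substitution, which replaces a threonine with a non-phosphorylatable alanine. The associated publication concerns AMPK targeting of PDZD8, so the recombinant protein plausibly serves as a phospho-deficient control in biochemical assays. The record itself states only that the purpose is E. coli expression of PDZD8-T527A.
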