Features (pLannotate 1.2.2; 17 found; start..end, strand, type, name):
    182..210     +  promoter       tac promoter: strong E. coli promoter; hybrid between the trp and lac UV5 promoters
    218..234     +  protein_bind   lac operator: The lac repressor binds to the lac operator to inhibit transcription in E. coli. This inhibition can be relieved by adding lactose or isopropyl-β-D-thiogalactopyranoside (IPTG). lac repressor encoded by lacI
    257..910     +  CDS            GST26_SCHJA: Experimental evidence at protein level: Swiss-Prot protein existence level 1. GST isoenzymes appear to play a central role in the parasite detoxification system. Other functions are also suspected including a role in increasing the solubility of haematin in the parasite gut. From Schistosoma japonicum (Blood fluke).
    950..4411    +  CDS            PDZD8: PDZD8_HUMAN - Also known as PDZK8. Experimental evidence at protein level: Swiss-Prot protein existence level 1. Molecular tethering protein that connects endoplasmic reticulum and mitochondria membranes (PubMed:29097544). PDZD8-dependent endoplasmic reticulum-mitochondria membrane tethering is essential for endoplasmic reticulum-mitochondria Ca(2+) transfer (PubMed:29097544). In neurons, involved in the regulation of dendritic Ca(2+) dynamics by regulating mitochondrial Ca(2+) uptake in neurons (PubMed:29097544). Plays an indirect role in the regulation of cell morphology and cytoskeletal org
   4459..4498    +  CDS            rop (fragment): Rop protein, which maintains plasmids at low copy number; rop
   4600..4640    +  misc_feature   bom (fragment): basis of mobility region from pBR322
   4745..4849    +  promoter       AmpR promoter: bla
   4850..5710    +  CDS            AmpR: β-lactamase; bla; confers resistance to ampicillin, carbenicillin, and related antibiotics
   5881..6469    +  rep_origin     ori: high-copy-number ColE1/pMB1/pBR322/pUC origin of replication
   6655..6706    -  misc_feature   bom (fragment): basis of mobility region from pBR322
   6713..6790    +  promoter       lacI promoter: lacI
   6791..7873    +  CDS            lacI: lac repressor; lacI; The lac repressor binds to the lac operator to inhibit transcription in E. coli. This inhibition can be relieved by adding lactose or isopropyl-β-D-thiogalactopyranoside (IPTG).
   7886..7907    +  protein_bind   CAP binding site: CAP binding activates transcription in the presence of cAMP. E. coli catabolite activator protein
   7922..7952    +  promoter       lac promoter: promoter for the E. coli lac operon
   7960..7976    +  protein_bind   lac operator: The lac repressor binds to the lac operator to inhibit transcription in E. coli. This inhibition can be relieved by adding lactose or isopropyl-β-D-thiogalactopyranoside (IPTG). lac repressor encoded by lacI
   7996..8169    +  CDS            lacZα: LacZα fragment of β-galactosidase; lacZ fragment
   8433..106     -  CDS            yciV (fragment) (across the origin): RNAAM_ECOLI - Also known as trpH From Escherichia coli (strain K12).
>Addgene plasmid #227850 | pGEX4T-1 PDZD8-T527A | addgene full sequence | sequence record 477865 | Addgene NGS Result
GCTTATCGACTGCACGGTGCACCAATGCTTCTGGCGTCAGGCAGCCATCGGAAGCTGTGGTATGGCTGTG
CAGGTCGTAAATCACTGCATAATTCGTGTCGCTCAAGGCGCACTCCCGTTCTGGATAATGTTTTTTGCGC
CGACATCATAACGGTTCTGGCAAATATTCTGAAATGAGCTGTTGACAATTAATCATCGGCTCGTATAATG
TGTGGAATTGTGAGCGGATAACAATTTCACACAGGAAACAGTATTCATGTCCCCTATACTAGGTTATTGG
AAAATTAAGGGCCTTGTGCAACCCACTCGACTTCTTTTGGAATATCTTGAAGAAAAATATGAAGAGCATT
TGTATGAGCGCGATGAAGGTGATAAATGGCGAAACAAAAAGTTTGAATTGGGTTTGGAGTTTCCCAATCT
TCCTTATTATATTGATGGTGATGTTAAATTAACACAGTCTATGGCCATCATACGTTATATAGCTGACAAG
CACAACATGTTGGGTGGTTGTCCAAAAGAGCGTGCAGAGATTTCAATGCTTGAAGGAGCGGTTTTGGATA
TTAGATACGGTGTTTCGAGAATTGCATATAGTAAAGACTTTGAAACTCTCAAAGTTGATTTTCTTAGCAA
GCTACCTGAAATGCTGAAAATGTTCGAAGATCGTTTATGTCATAAAACATATTTAAATGGTGATCATGTA
ACCCATCCTGACTTCATGTTGTATGACGCTCTTGATGTTGTTTTATACATGGACCCAATGTGCCTGGATG
CGTTCCCAAAATTAGTTTGTTTTAAAAAACGTATTGAAGCTATCCCACAAATTGATAAGTACTTGAAATC
CAGCAAGTATATAGCATGGCCTTTGCAGGGCTGGCAAGCCACGTTTGGTGGTGGCGACCATCCTCCAAAA
TCGGATCTGGTTCCGCGTGGATCGAGAGAATTCGGATCCATGGGGCTGCTGCTCATGATCCTGGCGTCGG
CCGTGCTGGGTTCCTTCCTCACGCTCCTCGCCCAGTTCTTCCTGCTGTACCGCAGACAGCCCGAGCCGCC
GGCGGACGAGGCCGCCCGCGCGGGCGAGGGCTTCCGCTACATCAAGCCAGTGCCGGGCCTGCTCCTAAGG
GAGTACCTTTATGGCGGCGGCCGGGATGAGGAGCCCTCCGGAGCGGCCCCTGAGGGCGGCGCGACCCCCA
CCGCGGCCCCCGAGACCCCCGCCCCGCCGACGCGGGAGACTTGCTACTTCCTCAACGCCACCATCCTATT
CCTGTTCCGGGAGTTGCGGGACACCGCGCTGACCCGCCGCTGGGTCACCAAGAAGATCAAGGTGGAGTTC
GAGGAGCTGCTGCAGACCAAGACGGCCGGGCGCCTGCTGGAGGGGCTGAGCCTGCGGGACGTGTTCCTGG
GCGAGACGGTGCCCTTCATCAAGACCATCCGGCTCGTGCGGCCAGTCGTGCCCTCGGCCACCGGGGAGCC
CGATGGCCCTGAAGGGGAGGCGCTGCCCGCCGCCTGCCCCGAGGAGCTGGCCTTCGAGGCGGAGGTGGAG
TACAACGGGGGCTTCCACCTGGCCATCGACGTGGACCTGGTCTTCGGCAAGTCCGCCTACTTGTTTGTCA
AGCTGTCCCGCGTGGTGGGAAGGCTGCGCTTGGTCTTTACGCGCGTGCCCTTCACCCACTGGTTCTTCTC
CTTCGTGGAAGACCCGCTGATCGACTTCGAGGTGCGCTCCCAGTTTGAAGGGCGGCCCATGCCCCAGCTC
ACCTCCATCATCGTCAACCAGCTCAAGAAGATCATCAAGCGCAAGCACACCCTACCGAATTACAAGATCA
GGTTTAAGCCGTTTTTTCCATACCAGACCTTGCAAGGATTTGAAGAAGATGAAGAGCATATCCATATACA
ACAATGGGCACTTACTGAAGGCCGTCTTAAAGTTACGTTGTTAGAATGTAGCAGGTTACTCATTTTTGGA
TCCTATGACAGAGAGGCAAATGTTCATTGTACACTTGAGTTAAGCAGTAGTGTTTGGGAAGAAAAACAGA
GGAGTTCTATTAAGACGGTTGAATTAATAAAAGGAAATTTACAAAGTGTTGGACTTACACTTCGTCTTGT
CCAGTCAACTGATGGGTATGCTGGGCACGTCATCATTGAAACTGTGGCTCCAAACTCGCCTGCTGCAATT
GCAGATCTTCAGCGGGGAGATCGACTTATCGCCATTGGAGGTGTGAAAATCACATCAACACTGCAAGTGT
TGAAGCTTATCAAGCAGGCTGGTGACCGAGTCCTGGTGTACTATGAAAGGCCTGTTGGCCAGAGTAATCA
AGGTGCAGTGCTGCAAGATAACTTTGGCCAGTTGGAAGAAAACTTTTTGTCAAGCTCATGCCAATCGGGT
TATGAAGAGGAAGCTGCCGGGTTGACAGTAGATACTGAAAGTAGAGAGCTGGATTCTGAATTTGAAGACT
TGGCAAGTGATGTCAGAGCACAAAATGAGTTCAAAGATGAGGCACAATCATTAAGTCATAGTCCCAAACG
TGTTCCAGCAACACTTTCTATTAAACCCCTTGGAGCTATATCACCAGTTTTAAACCGTAAATTAGCTGTA
GGAAGTCACCCACTACCACCGAAAATTCAGTCCAAAGATGGAAATAAACCTCCACCCCTAAAAACTTCTG
AGATAACAGACCCAGCACAAGTGTCAAAACCAACCCAAGGATCTGCTTTCAAACCACCTGTGCCACCACG
ACCACAAGCGAAAGTTCCTTTGCCTTCCGCCGATGCTCCAAATCAGGCAGAACCAGATGTTCTCGTTGAA
AAGCCAGAGAAGGTGGTGCCACCTCCTCTTGTAGATAAATCTGCTGAAAAGCAAGCAAAAAATGTGGATG
CCATAGACGATGCAGCTGCACCTAAGCAATTTTTAGCAAAGCAAGAAGTGGCCAAAGATGTCACTTCAGA
AACTTCCTGCCCTACTAAGGACAGTTCGGACGACCGTCAAACATGGGAATCATCAGAAATTCTTTATCGT
AATAAGCTAGGAAAATGGACAAGAACCAGAGCATCCTGTTTGTTTGACATAGAAGCCTGTCACAGGTACT
TAAACATTGCATTGTGGTGCAGGGATCCTTTCAAGTTGGGAGGTCTCATCTGTTTGGGGCATGTTAGTTT
AAAACTTGAAGATGTGGCTTTAGGATGCCTAGCTACATCAAACACGGAATACCTTTCCAAATTGAGACTG
GAAGCCCCCTCACCTAAGGCTATAGTCACTAGAACCGCACTACGCAATCTGAGTATGCAAAAGGGATTCA
ATGACAAATTTTGCTATGGTGACATTACTATTCACTTCAAATATTTGAAAGAAGGAGAATCAGACCACCA
TGTAGTTACTAACGTAGAAAAAGAAAAAGAACCCCATTTGGTTGAAGAAGTTTCTGTTCTCCCTAAAGAG
GAGCAATTTGTTGGACAGATGGGTTTAACAGAAAACAAACACAGTTTTCAGGATACTCAGTTCCAGAACC
CAACATGGTGTGACTACTGTAAGAAAAAAGTTTGGACTAAAGCAGCTTCCCAGTGTATGTTTTGTGCTTA
TGTTTGCCATAAAAAATGTCAAGAAAAGTGTCTAGCTGAGACTTCTGTTTGTGGAGCAACTGATAGGCGA
ATAGACAGGACACTGAAAAACCTTAGGCTGGAAGGACAGGAAACCCTCTTAGGCCTGCCTCCTCGTGTTG
ATGCTGAAGCTAGCAAGTCAGTCAATAAAACAACAGGTTTGACAAGGCATATTATCAATACTAGTTCTCG
TTTATTAAATTTGCGTCAAGTCTCTAAAACTCGCCTTTCTGAACCAGGAACCGATCTCGTAGAACCTTCA
CCAAAACACACACCCAACACGTCAGACAACGAAGGCAGTGACACGGAGGTCTGTGGTCCAAACAGTCCTT
CTAAACGGGGAAACAGCACAGGAATAAAGTTAGTGAGAAAAGAGGGTGGTCTGGATGACAGTGTTTTCAT
TGCAGTTAAAGAAATTGGTCGTGATCTGTACAGGGGCTTGCCTACAGAGGAAAGGATCCAGAAACTAGAG
TTCATGTTGGATAAGCTACAGAATGAAATTGATCAGGAGTTGGAACACAATAATTCCCTTGTTAGAGAAG
AAAAAGAGACAACTGATACAAGGAAAAAATCACTTCTTTCTGCTGCCTTAGCTAAATCAGGTGAAAGGCT
ACAAGCTCTAACACTTCTTATGATTCACTACAGAGCAGGCATTGAAGATATAGAAACTTTAGAAAGTCTG
TCTTTAGACCAGCACTCCAAAAAAATAAGCAAGTACACAGATGATACAGAAGAAGACCTTGATAATGAAA
TAAGCCAACTAATAGACTCTCAGCCATTCAGCAGCATATCAGATGACTTATTTGGCCCATCCGAGTCTGT
GCTCGAGCCATGGAAGGTCGAGCGGCCGCATCGTGACTGACTGACGATCTGCCTCGCGCGTTTCGGTGAT
GACGGTGAAAACCTCTGACACATGCAGCTCCCGGAGACGGTCACAGCTTGTCTGTAAGCGGATGCCGGGA
GCAGACAAGCCCGTCAGGGCGCGTCAGCGGGTGTTGGCGGGTGTCGGGGCGCAGCCATGACCCAGTCACG
TAGCGATAGCGGAGTGTATAATTCTTGAAGACGAAAGGGCCTCGTGATACGCCTATTTTTATAGGTTAAT
GTCATGATAATAATGGTTTCTTAGACGTCAGGTGGCACTTTTCGGGGAAATGTGCGCGGAACCCCTATTT
GTTTATTTTTCTAAATACATTCAAATATGTATCCGCTCATGAGACAATAACCCTGATAAATGCTTCAATA
ATATTGAAAAAGGAAGAGTATGAGTATTCAACATTTCCGTGTCGCCCTTATTCCCTTTTTTGCGGCATTT
TGCCTTCCTGTTTTTGCTCACCCAGAAACGCTGGTGAAAGTAAAAGATGCTGAAGATCAGTTGGGTGCAC
GAGTGGGTTACATCGAACTGGATCTCAACAGCGGTAAGATCCTTGAGAGTTTTCGCCCCGAAGAACGTTT
TCCAATGATGAGCACTTTTAAAGTTCTGCTATGTGGCGCGGTATTATCCCGTGTTGACGCCGGGCAAGAG
CAACTCGGTCGCCGCATACACTATTCTCAGAATGACTTGGTTGAGTACTCACCAGTCACAGAAAAGCATC
TTACGGATGGCATGACAGTAAGAGAATTATGCAGTGCTGCCATAACCATGAGTGATAACACTGCGGCCAA
CTTACTTCTGACAACGATCGGAGGACCGAAGGAGCTAACCGCTTTTTTGCACAACATGGGGGATCATGTA
ACTCGCCTTGATCGTTGGGAACCGGAGCTGAATGAAGCCATACCAAACGACGAGCGTGACACCACGATGC
CTGCAGCAATGGCAACAACGTTGCGCAAACTATTAACTGGCGAACTACTTACTCTAGCTTCCCGGCAACA
ATTAATAGACTGGATGGAGGCGGATAAAGTTGCAGGACCACTTCTGCGCTCGGCCCTTCCGGCTGGCTGG
TTTATTGCTGATAAATCTGGAGCCGGTGAGCGTGGGTCTCGCGGTATCATTGCAGCACTGGGGCCAGATG
GTAAGCCCTCCCGTATCGTAGTTATCTACACGACGGGGAGTCAGGCAACTATGGATGAACGAAATAGACA
GATCGCTGAGATAGGTGCCTCACTGATTAAGCATTGGTAACTGTCAGACCAAGTTTACTCATATATACTT
TAGATTGATTTAAAACTTCATTTTTAATTTAAAAGGATCTAGGTGAAGATCCTTTTTGATAATCTCATGA
CCAAAATCCCTTAACGTGAGTTTTCGTTCCACTGAGCGTCAGACCCCGTAGAAAAGATCAAAGGATCTTC
TTGAGATCCTTTTTTTCTGCGCGTAATCTGCTGCTTGCAAACAAAAAAACCACCGCTACCAGCGGTGGTT
TGTTTGCCGGATCAAGAGCTACCAACTCTTTTTCCGAAGGTAACTGGCTTCAGCAGAGCGCAGATACCAA
ATACTGTCCTTCTAGTGTAGCCGTAGTTAGGCCACCACTTCAAGAACTCTGTAGCACCGCCTACATACCT
CGCTCTGCTAATCCTGTTACCAGTGGCTGCTGCCAGTGGCGATAAGTCGTGTCTTACCGGGTTGGACTCA
AGACGATAGTTACCGGATAAGGCGCAGCGGTCGGGCTGAACGGGGGGTTCGTGCACACAGCCCAGCTTGG
AGCGAACGACCTACACCGAACTGAGATACCTACAGCGTGAGCTATGAGAAAGCGCCACGCTTCCCGAAGG
GAGAAAGGCGGACAGGTATCCGGTAAGCGGCAGGGTCGGAACAGGAGAGCGCACGAGGGAGCTTCCAGGG
GGAAACGCCTGGTATCTTTATAGTCCTGTCGGGTTTCGCCACCTCTGACTTGAGCGTCGATTTTTGTGAT
GCTCGTCAGGGGGGCGGAGCCTATGGAAAAACGCCAGCAACGCGGCCTTTTTACGGTTCCTGGCCTTTTG
CTGGCCTTTTGCTCACATGTTCTTTCCTGCGTTATCCCCTGATTCTGTGGATAACCGTATTACCGCCTTT
GAGTGAGCTGATACCGCTCGCCGCAGCCGAACGACCGAGCGCAGCGAGTCAGTGAGCGAGGAAGCGGAAG
AGCGCCTGATGCGGTATTTTCTCCTTACGCATCTGTGCGGTATTTCACACCGCATAAATTCCGACACCAT
CGAATGGCGCAAAACCTTTCGCGGTATGGCATGATAGCGCCCGGAAGAGAGTCAATTCAGGGTGGTGAAT
GTGAAACCAGTAACGTTATACGATGTCGCAGAGTATGCCGGTGTCTCTTATCAGACCGTTTCCCGCGTGG
TGAACCAGGCCAGCCACGTTTCTGCGAAAACGCGGGAAAAAGTGGAAGCGGCGATGGCGGAGCTGAATTA
CATTCCCAACCGCGTGGCACAACAACTGGCGGGCAAACAGTCGTTGCTGATTGGCGTTGCCACCTCCAGT
CTGGCCCTGCACGCGCCGTCGCAAATTGTCGCGGCGATTAAATCTCGCGCCGATCAACTGGGTGCCAGCG
TGGTGGTGTCGATGGTAGAACGAAGCGGCGTCGAAGCCTGTAAAGCGGCGGTGCACAATCTTCTCGCGCA
ACGCGTCAGTGGGCTGATCATTAACTATCCGCTGGATGACCAGGATGCCATTGCTGTGGAAGCTGCCTGC
ACTAATGTTCCGGCGTTATTTCTTGATGTCTCTGACCAGACACCCATCAACAGTATTATTTTCTCCCATG
AAGACGGTACGCGACTGGGCGTGGAGCATCTGGTCGCATTGGGTCACCAGCAAATCGCGCTGTTAGCGGG
CCCATTAAGTTCTGTCTCGGCGCGTCTGCGTCTGGCTGGCTGGCATAAATATCTCACTCGCAATCAAATT
CAGCCGATAGCGGAACGGGAAGGCGACTGGAGTGCCATGTCCGGTTTTCAACAAACCATGCAAATGCTGA
ATGAGGGCATCGTTCCCACTGCGATGCTGGTTGCCAACGATCAGATGGCGCTGGGCGCAATGCGCGCCAT
TACCGAGTCCGGGCTGCGCGTTGGTGCGGATATCTCGGTAGTGGGATACGACGATACCGAAGACAGCTCA
TGTTATATCCCGCCGTTAACCACCATCAAACAGGATTTTCGCCTGCTGGGGCAAACCAGCGTGGACCGCT
TGCTGCAACTCTCTCAGGGCCAGGCGGTGAAGGGCAATCAGCTGTTGCCCGTCTCACTGGTGAAAAGAAA
AACCACCCTGGCGCCCAATACGCAAACCGCCTCTCCCCGCGCGTTGGCCGATTCATTAATGCAGCTGGCA
CGACAGGTTTCCCGACTGGAAAGCGGGCAGTGAGCGCAACGCAATTAATGTAAGTTAGCTCACTCATTAG
GCACCCCAGGCTTTACACTTTATGCTTCCGGCTCGTATGTTGTGTGGAATTGTGAGCGGATAACAATTTC
ACACAGGAAACAGCTATGACCATGATTACGGATTCACTGGCCGTCGTTTTACAACGTCGTGACTGGGAAA
ACCCTGGCGTTACCCAACTTAATCGCCTTGCAGCACATCCCCCTTTCGCCAGCTGGCGTAATAGCGAAGA
GGCCCGCACCGATCGCCCTTCCCAACAGTTGCGCAGCCTGAATGGCGAATGGCGCTTTGCCTGGTTTCCG
GCACCAGAAGCGGTGCCGGAAAGCTGGCTGGAGTGCGATCTTCCTGAGGCCGATACTGTCGTCGTCCCCT
CAAACTGGCAGATGCACGGTTACGATGCGCCCATCTACACCAACGTGACCTATCCCATTACGGTCAATCC
GCCGTTTGTTCCCACGGAGAATCCGACGGGTTGTTACTCGCTCACATTTAATGTTGATGAAAGCTGGCTA
CAGGAAGGCCAGACGCGAATTATTTTTGATGGCGTTGGAATTA
